Addgene plasmid #230710: AiP1770 - pAAV-AiE2445m-minBG-SYFP2-WPRE3-BGHpA
Purpose: AiE2445m is an enhancer sequence, designed to drive AAV-mediated transgene expression in specific populations of brain cells
Depositing lab: Allen Institute for Brain Science & Bosiljka Tasic. Depositing organization: Allen Institute. Publication: A suite of enhancer AAVs and transgenic mouse lines for genetic access to cortical cell types. Ben-Simon Y, Hooper M, Narayan S, Daigle TL, Dwivedi D, Way SW, Oster A, Stafford DA, Mich JK, Taormina MJ, Martinez RA, Opitz-Araya X, Roth JR, Alexander JR, Allen S, Amster A, Arbuckle J, Ayala A, Baker PM, Bakken TE, Barcelli T, Barta S, Bendrick J, Bertagnolli D, Bielstein C, Bishwakarma P, Bowlus J, Boyer G, Brouner K, Casian B, Casper T, Chakka AB, Chakrabarty R, Chance RK, Chavan S, Clark M, Colbert K, Collman F, Daniel S, Departee M, DiValentin P, Donadio N, Dotson N, Egdorf T, Fliss T, Gabitto M, Garcia J, Gary A, Gasperini M, Gloe J, Goldy J, Gore BB, Graybuck L, Greisman N, Haeseleer F, Halterman C, Haradon Z, Hastings SD, Helback O, Ho W, Hockemeyer D, Huang C, Huff S, Hunker A, Johansen N, Jones D, Juneau Z, Kalmbach B, Kannan M, Khem S, Kussick E, Kutsal R, Larsen R, Lee C, Lee AY, Leibly M, Lenz GH, Li S, Liang E, Lusk N, Madigan Z, Malloy J, Malone J, McCue R, Melchor J, Mollenkopf T, Moosman S, Morin E, Newman D, Ng L, Ngo K, Omstead V, Otto S, Oyama A, Pena N, Pham T, Phillips E, Pom CA, Potekhina L, Ransford S, Ray PL, Rette D, Reynoldson C, Rimorin C, Rocha D, Ruiz A, Sanchez REA, Sawyer L, Sedeno-Cortes A, Sevigny JP, Shapovalova N, Shepard N, Shulga L, Sigler AR, Siverts L, Soliman S, Somasundaram S, Staats B, Stewart K, Szelenyi E, Tieu M, Trader C, Tran A, van Velthoven CTJ, Walker M, Wang Y, Weed N, Wirthlin M, Wood T, Wynalda B, Yao Z, Zhou T, Ariza J, Dee N, Reding M, Ronellenfitch K, Mufti S, Sunkin SM, Smith KA, Esposito L, Waters J, Thyagarajan B, Yao S, Lein ES, Zeng H, Levi BP, Ngai J, Ting JT, Tasic B. Cell. 2025 May 16:S0092-8674(25)00513-6. doi: 10.1016/j.cell.2025.05.002. PubMed 40403729.
Backbone
  Vector backbone: pAAV2
  Vector type: AAV
Growth in bacteria
  Bacterial resistance: Ampicillin, 100 μg/mL
  Growth temperature: 37°C
  Growth strain: NEB Stable
  Copy number: High Copy
Gene/Insert
  Gene/Insert name: SYFP2
  Species: Synthetic
  Promoter: minBG
  Cloning method: Gibson Cloning
Terms and licenses: Academic/Nonprofit Terms; Industry Terms: Not Available to Industry
How to cite: AiP1770 - pAAV-AiE2445m-minBG-SYFP2-WPRE3-BGHpA was a gift from Allen Institute for Brain Science & Bosiljka Tasic (Addgene plasmid # 230710 ; http://n2t.net/addgene:230710 ; RRID:Addgene_230710)
