[The description below was written by a language model from this plasmid's Addgene catalogue record and pLannotate feature annotations shown in this document.]
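Description:
AiP1770 - pAAV-AiE2445m-minBG-SYFP2-WPRE3-BGHpA is an AAV transfer plasmid built on a pAAV2 backbone, about 5 kb in size, intended for packaging recombinant adeno-associated virus that reports the activity of a candidate brain cell-type enhancer. It is propagated in E. coli as a high-copy plasmid through a ColE1/pUC-type origin and selected with ampicillin via the bla gene and its own promoter. The backbone also carries an f1 phage origin and small remnants of the pBR322 bom and rop regions. A recombination-deficient strain is listed for growth, which is a common choice for keeping the repetitive ITRs intact.

The payload lies between AAV2 inverted terminal repeats, which supply the cis signals for genome replication and encapsidation. The left ITR is annotated only as fragments that span the sequence origin. According to the name and catalogue fields, the enhancer AiE2445m sits upstream of a minimal beta-globin promoter (minBG). Neither element was annotated in the feature table, but the unannotated stretch between the left ITR and the reporter is where they would be expected. A minimal promoter has little activity by itself, so expression of the downstream SYFP2, a rapidly maturing monomeric yellow fluorescent protein, depends largely on the enhancer. The transcript is stabilised by WPRE3, a shortened woodchuck hepatitis virus posttranscriptional element that appears in the table as two adjacent WPRE fragments, and it ends at a bovine growth hormone polyadenylation signal.

The construct is used to drive and visualise AAV-mediated transgene expression in specific populations of brain cells. The record does not state which populations AiE2445m targets.
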