Features (pLannotate 1.2.2; 14 found; start..end, strand, type, name):
     13..104     -  repeat_region  AAV2 ITR (fragment): inverted terminal repeat of adeno-associated virus serotype 2 inverted
   1023..1739    +  CDS            SYFP2: SYFP2 is a basic (constitutively fluorescent) yellow fluorescent protein published in 2006, derived from Aequorea victoria. It is reported to be a very rapidly-maturing monomer with moderate acid sensitivity.
   1779..1936    +  misc_feature   WPRE (fragment): woodchuck hepatitis virus posttranscriptional regulatory element
   1942..2022    +  misc_feature   WPRE (fragment): woodchuck hepatitis virus posttranscriptional regulatory element
   2039..2150    +  polyA_signal   bGH poly(A) signal: bovine growth hormone polyadenylation signal
   2268..2408    +  repeat_region  AAV2 ITR: inverted terminal repeat of adeno-associated virus serotype 2 inverted
   2413..2464    -  misc_feature   bom (fragment): basis of mobility region from pBR322
   2483..2938    +  rep_origin     f1 ori (sequence partly withheld): f1 bacteriophage origin of replication; arrow indicates direction of (+) strand synthesis
   2939..2988    -  misc_feature   bom (fragment): basis of mobility region from pBR322
   3090..3125    -  CDS            rop (fragment): Rop protein, which maintains plasmids at low copy number; rop
   3220..3324    +  promoter       AmpR promoter: bla
   3325..4185    +  CDS            AmpR: β-lactamase; bla; confers resistance to ampicillin, carbenicillin, and related antibiotics
   4356..4944    +  rep_origin     ori: high-copy-number ColE1/pMB1/pBR322/pUC origin of replication
   5017..13      +  repeat_region  AAV2 ITR (fragment) (across the origin): inverted terminal repeat of adeno-associated virus serotype 2 inverted
>Addgene plasmid #230710 | AiP1770 - pAAV-AiE2445m-minBG-SYFP2-WPRE3-BGHpA | addgene full sequence | sequence record 466303 | Addgene NGS Result
CTCACTGAGGCCGCCCGGGCGTCGGGCGACCTTTGGTCGCCCGGCCTCAGTGAGCGAGCGAGCGCGCAGA
GAGGGAGTGGCCAACTCCATCACTAGGGGTTCCTGCGGCCGCACGCGTTGTAAGAGTAATAATCGTTCTG
ATTATGTTATATATACCCATATATATGAATATATGTGTGTATATGTACATATGAATATGTATATGTACAT
ATGAATATACATACATATATACATAAATTTCCCCCACCTCCTGGGTTAGAAGGAAGTACATTTCTTCCCT
CTAAAAACATGAATACATAAGCATTGGTTTTATTTTTACAAGCCCAGTGTTACTATCTGGCAGCCAGTGA
ATGACTGCCTGGGAGGAATGTCCCCAGTACAGCAGAGCTAGACAGTGACTGATCCACATGATACTATGAA
GTCATCTCCATCATGAAGACCTGACAGAAAGAAAATGCCTACAGCCTCTGTAATTTGAAAAGAAAATGAA
TATGAGATATAATACCTGATGCTCTCTTGACTGTCCAAAGGTGGGCAAGGAGACTCCCTAGCAGGAGCCT
GGCTCCCACTAAAACGTACCAGACAGGATGAGGATTCCCGTAGCTGCAACCAGAATTGGTGGGGTCTGAA
GCCTTGAGAAGCACTTCATCAAAATCTGTTCTTATTCCACGCACGGTAGTAATGGAACAGGAAATGGGAA
ACCCCTAGCAAATTGTGCATCTCTAGTGTCACAGATGCAAGGGACTATTTGTGAATTGCACTTTGTAATG
GTCCTATAAAACATTCTTCATCAAAAATTTCTTTTGACATCAACCTGAAGAGTCTTGTATAGAGAAGACC
ATAATTTTCTGAGTCTTAGTATAAGAACAAGGAGATCTACATGTGCATCATCTTTGTGTGGCACTGGGTG
AAATAAAGGCACGGAGCTCGGGCTGGGCATAAAAGTCAGGGCAGAGCCATCTATTGCTTACATTTGCTTC
TGGGATCCAGATCTTTCGAAGCTAGCGCTACCGGTCGCCACCATGGTGAGCAAGGGCGAGGAGCTGTTCA
CCGGGGTGGTGCCCATCCTGGTCGAGCTGGACGGCGACGTAAACGGCCACAAGTTCAGCGTGTCCGGCGA
GGGCGAGGGCGATGCCACCTACGGCAAGCTGACCCTGAAGCTGATCTGCACCACCGGCAAGCTGCCCGTG
CCCTGGCCCACCCTCGTGACCACCCTGGGCTACGGCGTGCAGTGCTTCGCCCGCTACCCCGACCACATGA
AGCAGCACGACTTCTTCAAGTCCGCCATGCCCGAAGGCTACGTCCAGGAGCGCACCATCTTCTTCAAGGA
CGACGGCAACTACAAGACCCGCGCCGAGGTGAAGTTCGAGGGCGACACCCTGGTGAACCGCATCGAGCTG
AAGGGCATCGACTTCAAGGAGGACGGCAACATCCTGGGGCACAAGCTGGAGTACAACTACAACAGCCACA
ACGTCTATATCACCGCCGACAAGCAGAAGAACGGCATCAAGGCCAACTTCAAGATCCGCCACAACATCGA
GGACGGCGGCGTGCAGCTCGCCGACCACTACCAGCAGAACACCCCCATCGGCGACGGCCCCGTGCTGCTG
CCCGACAACCACTACCTGAGCTACCAGTCCAAGCTGAGCAAAGACCCCAACGAGAAGCGCGATCACATGG
TCCTGCTGGAGTTCGTGACCGCCGCCGGGATCACTCTCGGCATGGACGAGCTGTACAAGTAAGTCGACGG
CGCGCCGCGGCCGCGAATTCGATATCATAATCAACCTCTGGATTACAAAATTTGTGAAAGATTGACTGGT
ATTCTTAACTATGTTGCTCCTTTTACGCTATGTGGATACGCTGCTTTAATGCCTTTGTATCATGCTATTG
CTTCCCGTATGGCTTTCATTTTCTCCTCCTTGTATAAATCCTGGTTAGTTCTTGCCACGGCGGAACTCAT
CGCCGCCTGCCTTGCCCGCTGCTGGACAGGGGCTCGGCTGTTGGGCACTGACAATTCCGTGGCTCGAGAG
ATCTTCGACTGTGCCTTCTAGTTGCCAGCCATCTGTTGTTTGCCCCTCCCCCGTGCCTTCCTTGACCCTG
GAAGGTGCCACTCCCACTGTCCTTTCCTAATAAAATGAGGAAATTGCATCGCATTGTCTGAGTAGGTGTC
ATTCTATTCTGGGGGGTGGGGTGGGGCAGGACAGCAAGGGGGAGGATTGGGAAGACAATAGCAGGCATGA
GATCTCACGTGCGGACCGAGCGGCCGCAGGAACCCCTAGTGATGGAGTTGGCCACTCCCTCTCTGCGCGC
TCGCTCGCTCACTGAGGCCGGGCGACCAAAGGTCGCCCGACGCCCGGGCTTTGCCCGGGCGGCCTCAGTG
AGCGAGCGAGCGCGCAGCTGCCTGCAGGGGCGCCTGATGCGGTATTTTCTCCTTACGCATCTGTGCGGTA
TTTCACACCGCATA
[95 nt withheld, positions 2465-2559]
T
[46 nt withheld, positions 2561-2606]
C
[141 nt withheld, positions 2608-2748]
CCTTTGACGTTGGAGTCCACGTTCTTT
[37 nt withheld, positions 2776-2812]
ACTCTATCTCGGGCTATTCTTTTGATTTATAAGGGATTTTGCCGATTTCGGTCTATTGGTTAAAAAATGA
GCTGATTTAACAAAAATTTAACGCGAATTTTAACAAAATATTAACGTTTACAATTTTATGGTGCACTCTC
AGTACAATCTGCTCTGATGCCGCATAGTTAAGCCAGCCCCGACACCCGCCAACACCCGCTGACGCGCCCT
GACGGGCTTGTCTGCTCCCGGCATCCGCTTACAGACAAGCTGTGACCGTCTCCGGGAGCTGCATGTGTCA
GAGGTTTTCACCGTCATCACCGAAACGCGCGAGACGAAAGGGCCTCGTGATACGCCTATTTTTATAGGTT
AATGTCATGATAATAATGGTTTCTTAGACGTCAGGTGGCACTTTTCGGGGAAATGTGCGCGGAACCCCTA
TTTGTTTATTTTTCTAAATACATTCAAATATGTATCCGCTCATGAGACAATAACCCTGATAAATGCTTCA
ATAATATTGAAAAAGGAAGAGTATGAGTATTCAACATTTCCGTGTCGCCCTTATTCCCTTTTTTGCGGCA
TTTTGCCTTCCTGTTTTTGCTCACCCAGAAACGCTGGTGAAAGTAAAAGATGCTGAAGATCAGTTGGGTG
CACGAGTGGGTTACATCGAACTGGATCTCAACAGCGGTAAGATCCTTGAGAGTTTTCGCCCCGAAGAACG
TTTTCCAATGATGAGCACTTTTAAAGTTCTGCTATGTGGCGCGGTATTATCCCGTATTGACGCCGGGCAA
GAGCAACTCGGTCGCCGCATACACTATTCTCAGAATGACTTGGTTGAGTACTCACCAGTCACAGAAAAGC
ATCTTACGGATGGCATGACAGTAAGAGAATTATGCAGTGCTGCCATAACCATGAGTGATAACACTGCGGC
CAACTTACTTCTGACAACGATCGGAGGACCGAAGGAGCTAACCGCTTTTTTGCACAACATGGGGGATCAT
GTAACTCGCCTTGATCGTTGGGAACCGGAGCTGAATGAAGCCATACCAAACGACGAGCGTGACACCACGA
TGCCTGTAGCAATGGCAACAACGTTGCGCAAACTATTAACTGGCGAACTACTTACTCTAGCTTCCCGGCA
ACAATTAATAGACTGGATGGAGGCGGATAAAGTTGCAGGACCACTTCTGCGCTCGGCCCTTCCGGCTGGC
TGGTTTATTGCTGATAAATCTGGAGCCGGTGAGCGTGGGTCTCGCGGTATCATTGCAGCACTGGGGCCAG
ATGGTAAGCCCTCCCGTATCGTAGTTATCTACACGACGGGGAGTCAGGCAACTATGGATGAACGAAATAG
ACAGATCGCTGAGATAGGTGCCTCACTGATTAAGCATTGGTAACTGTCAGACCAAGTTTACTCATATATA
CTTTAGATTGATTTAAAACTTCATTTTTAATTTAAAAGGATCTAGGTGAAGATCCTTTTTGATAATCTCA
TGACCAAAATCCCTTAACGTGAGTTTTCGTTCCACTGAGCGTCAGACCCCGTAGAAAAGATCAAAGGATC
TTCTTGAGATCCTTTTTTTCTGCGCGTAATCTGCTGCTTGCAAACAAAAAAACCACCGCTACCAGCGGTG
GTTTGTTTGCCGGATCAAGAGCTACCAACTCTTTTTCCGAAGGTAACTGGCTTCAGCAGAGCGCAGATAC
CAAATACTGTTCTTCTAGTGTAGCCGTAGTTAGGCCACCACTTCAAGAACTCTGTAGCACCGCCTACATA
CCTCGCTCTGCTAATCCTGTTACCAGTGGCTGCTGCCAGTGGCGATAAGTCGTGTCTTACCGGGTTGGAC
TCAAGACGATAGTTACCGGATAAGGCGCAGCGGTCGGGCTGAACGGGGGGTTCGTGCACACAGCCCAGCT
TGGAGCGAACGACCTACACCGAACTGAGATACCTACAGCGTGAGCTATGAGAAAGCGCCACGCTTCCCGA
AGGGAGAAAGGCGGACAGGTATCCGGTAAGCGGCAGGGTCGGAACAGGAGAGCGCACGAGGGAGCTTCCA
GGGGGAAACGCCTGGTATCTTTATAGTCCTGTCGGGTTTCGCCACCTCTGACTTGAGCGTCGATTTTTGT
GATGCTCGTCAGGGGGGCGGAGCCTATGGAAAAACGCCAGCAACGCGGCCTTTTTACGGTTCCTGGCCTT
TTGCTGGCCTTTTGCTCACATGTCCTGCAGGCAGCTGCGCGCTCGCTCG
